>Addgene plasmid #1086 | pRSCupGFP | addgene partial sequence | sequence record 16495 | 1086 with M13R
GGAACAAAAGCTGGTACCGGGCCCCCCCTCGAGGTCGACGGTATCGATAAGCTTGATATCGAATTTCCCA
TTACCGACATTTGGGCGGCGGCCAAAGCGGTCGGACAGTGCTCCGAGAACGGGTGCGCATAGAAATTGCA
TCAACGCATATAGCGCTAGCAGCACGCCATAGTGACTGGCGATGCTGTCGGAATGGACGATATCCCGCAA
GAGGCCCGGCAGTACCGGCATAACCAAGCCTATGCCTACAGCATCCAGGGTGACGGTGCCGAGGATGACG
ATGAGCGCATTGTTAGATTTCATACACGGTGCCTGACTGCGTTAGCAATTTAACTGTGATAAACTACCGC
ATTAAAGCTAAAACACTTTTGTATTATTTTTCCTCATATATGTGTATAGGTTTATACGGATGATTTAATT
ATTACTTCACCACCCTTTATTTCAGGCTGATATCTTAGCCTTGTTACTAGTTAGAAAAAGACATTTTTGC
TGTCAGTCACTGTCAAGAGATTCTTTTGCTGGCATTTCTTCTAGAAGCAAAAAGAGCGATGCGTCTTTTC
CGCTGAACCGTTCCAGCAAAAAAGACTACCAACGCAATATGGATTGTCAGAATCATATAAAAGAGAAGCA
AATAACTCCTTGTCTTGTATCAATTGCATTATAATATCTTCTTGTTAGTGCAATATCATATAGAAGTCAT
CGAAATAGATATTAAGAAAAACAAACTGTACAATCAATCAATCAATCAGGATCCCCATATGGCTAGCAAA
GGAGAAGAACTCTTCACTGGAGTTGTCCCAATTCTTGTTGAATTAGATGGTGATGTTAATGGGCACAAAT
TTTCTGTCAGTGGAGAGGGTGAAGGTGATGCAACATACGGAAAACTTACCCTTAATTTATTTGCACTACT
GGAAAACTACCTGTTCCATGGCCAACACTTGTCACTACTTTCACTTA
