[The description below was written by a language model from this plasmid's Addgene catalogue record.]
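Description:
pRSCupGFP is a yeast expression plasmid built on pRS316-CUP, a backbone of about 5 kb derived from the pRS316 shuttle vector series. It carries an insert of about 700 bp encoding jellyfish green fluorescent protein, cloned between BamHI and SacI sites that both remain intact. In bacteria the plasmid is selected with ampicillin. The record does not list the yeast marker or replication elements. Standard pRS316 is a low-copy centromeric (CEN/ARS) vector with a URA3 auxotrophic marker, and this construct would be expected to share those properties, though the copy number is recorded as unknown and no feature table is available to confirm them.

The promoter is not named explicitly. However, the backbone name and the depositor's reference to work on ACE1 regulation of the Saccharomyces cerevisiae metallothionein gene indicate the copper-inducible CUP1 promoter. CUP1 is activated by the copper-responsive transcription factor Ace1, so expression can be adjusted by adding copper salts to the medium, giving dose-dependent control of GFP levels. No tags, fusion partners or terminator are recorded.

The plasmid is associated with a study of Sup35, the protein determinant of the yeast prion-like factor [PSI+]. The record does not state its specific role in that work. A GFP-only construct of this kind would most plausibly serve as a control giving diffuse fluorescence for comparison with GFP fusion proteins, or as a parent vector for making copper-inducible GFP fusions through the retained BamHI site.
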