Addgene plasmid #1086: pRSCupGFP
Depositing lab: Susan Lindquist. Depositing organization: Whitehead Institute for Biomedical Research. Publication: Self-seeded fibers formed by Sup35, the protein determinant of [PSI+], a heritable prion-like factor of S. cerevisiae. Glover JR, Kowal AS, Schirmer EC, Patino MM, Liu JJ, Lindquist S. Cell 1997 May 30;89(5):811-9. 10.1016/S0092-8674(00)80264-0 PubMed 9182769.
Backbone
  Vector backbone: pRS316-CUP
  Backbone manufacturer: Thiele, 1988
  Backbone size w/o insert (bp): 5000
  Vector type: Yeast Expression
Growth in bacteria
  Bacterial resistance: Ampicillin, 100 μg/mL
  Growth temperature: 37°C
  Growth strain: DH5alpha
  Copy number: Unknown
Gene/Insert
  Gene/Insert name: GFP
  Species: jellyfish
  Insert size (bp): 700
  Cloning method: Restriction Enzyme; 5′ cloning site BamHI (not destroyed); 3′ cloning site SacI (not destroyed)
  Sequencing primers: 5′ M13R
Terms and licenses: Academic/Nonprofit Terms; Industry Terms: Not Available to Industry
Depositor comments: Additional Reference: Thiele, D.J. (1988). ACE1 regulates expression of the Saccharomyces cerevisiae metallothionein gene. Mol. Cell. Biol. 8, 2745-2752.
How to cite: pRSCupGFP was a gift from Susan Lindquist (Addgene plasmid # 1086 ; http://n2t.net/addgene:1086 ; RRID:Addgene_1086)
